>Addgene plasmid #126113 | pBbB10a-GFP | addgene full sequence | sequence record 247008 | Addgene NGS Result
GACGTCTTGACAGCTAGCTCAGTCCTAGGGACTATGCTAGCAGGTTTAATCGAATTCAAAAGATCTTTTA
AGAAGGAGATATACATATGAGTAAAGGAGAAGAACTTTTCACTGGAGTTGTCCCAATTCTTGTTGAATTA
GATGGTGATGTTAATGGGCACAAATTTTCTGTCAGTGGAGAGGGTGAAGGTGATGCAACATACGGAAAAC
TTACCCTTAAATTTATTTGCACTACTGGAAAACTACCTGTTCCGTGGCCAACACTTGTCACTACTTTCTC
TTATGGTGTTCAATGCTTTTCCCGTTATCCGGATCACATGAAACGGCATGACTTTTTCAAGAGTGCCATG
CCCGAAGGTTATGTACAGGAACGCACTATATCTTTCAAAGATGACGGGAACTACAAGACGCGTGCTGAAG
TCAAGTTTGAAGGTGATACCCTTGTTAATCGTATCGAGTTAAAAGGTATTGATTTTAAAGAAGATGGAAA
CATTCTCGGACACAAACTGGAGTACAACTATAACTCACACAATGTATACATCACGGCAGACAAACAAAAG
AATGGAATCAAAGCTAACTTCAAAATTCGCCACAACATTGAAGATGGCTCCGTTCAACTAGCAGACCATT
ATCAACAAAATACTCCAATTGGCGATGGCCCTGTCCTTTTACCAGACAACCATTACCTGTCCACACAATC
TGCCCTTTCGAAAGATCCCAACGAAAAGCGTGACCACATGGTCCTTCTTGAGTTTGTAACTGCTGCTGGG
ATTACACATGGCATGGATGAGCTCTACAAATAAGGATCCAAACTCGAGTAAGGATCTCCAGGCATCAAAT
AAAACGAAAGGCTCAGTCGAAAGACTGGGCCTTTCGTTTTATCTGTTGTTTGTCGGTGAACGCTCTCTAC
TAGAGTCACACTGGCTCACCTTCGGGTGGGCCTTTCTGCGTTTATACCTAGGCTACAGCCGATAGTCTGG
AACAGCGCACTTACGGGTTGCTGCGCAACCCAAGTGCTACCGGCGCGGCAGCGTGACCCGTGTCGGCGGC
TCCAACGGCTCGCCATCGTCCAGAAAACACGGCTCATCGGGCATCGGCAGGCGCTGCTGCCCGCGCCGTT
CCCATTCCTCCGTTTCGGTCAAGGCTGGCAGGTCTGGTTCCATGCCCGGAATGCCGGGCTGGCTGGGCGG
CTCCTCGCCGGGGCCGGTCGGTAGTTGCTGCTCGCCCGGATACAGGGTCGGGATGCGGCGCAGGTCGCCA
TGCCCCAACAGCGATTCGTCCTGGTCGTCGTGATCAACCACCACGGCGGCACTGAACACCGACAGGCGCA
ACTGGTCGCGGGGCTGGCCCCACGCCACGCGGTCATTGACCACGTAGGCCAACACGGTGCCGGGGCCGTT
GAGCTTCACGACGGAGATCCAGCGCTCGGCCACCAAGTCCTTGACTGCGTATTGGACCGTCCGCAAAGAA
CGTCCGATGAGCTTGGAAAGTGTCTTCTGGCTGACCACCACGGCGTTCTGGTGGCCCATCTGCGCCACGA
GGTGATGCAGCAGCATTGCCGCCGTGGGTTTCCTCGCAATAAGCCCGGCCCACGCCTCATGCGCTTTGCG
TTCCGTTTGCACCCAGTGACCGGGCTTGTTCTTGGCTTGAATGCCGATTTCTCTGGACTGCGTGGCCATG
CTTATCTCCATGCGGTAGGGGTGCCGCACGGTTGCGGCACCATGCGCAATCAGCTGCAACTTTTCGGCAG
CGCGACAACAATTATGCGTTGCGTAAAAGTGGCAGTCAATTACAGATTTTCTTTAACCTACGCAATGAGC
TATTGCGGGGGGTGCCGCAATGAGCTGTTGCGTACCCCCCTTTTTTAAGTTGTTGATTTTTAAGTCTTTC
GCATTTCGCCCTATATCTAGTTCTTTGGTGCCCAAAGAAGGGCACCCCTGCGGGGTTCCCCCACGCCTTC
GGCGCGGCTCCCCCTCCGGCAAAAAGTGGCCCCTCCGGGGCTTGTTGATCGACTGCGCGGCCTTCGGCCT
TGCCCAAGGTGGCGCTGCCCCCTTGGAACCCCCGCACTCGCCGCCGTGAGGCTCGGGGGGCAGGCGGGCG
GGCTTCGCCCTTCGACTGCCCCCACTCGCATAGGCTTGGGTCGTTCCAGGCGCGTCAAGGCCAAGCCGCT
GCGCGGTCGCTGCGCGAGCCTTGACCCGCCTTCCACTTGGTGTCCAACCGGCAAGCGAAGCGCGCAGGCC
GCAGGCCGGAGGCACTAGTGCTTGGATTCTCACCAATAAAAAACGCCCGGCGGCAACCGAGCGTTCTGAA
CAAATCCAGATGGAGTTCTGAGGTCATTACTGGATCTATCAACAGGAGTCCAAGCGAGCTCGTAAACTTG
GTCTGACAGTTACCAATGCTTAATCAGTGAGGCACCTATCTCAGCGATCTGTCTATTTCGTTCATCCATA
GTTGCCTGACTCCCCGTCGTGTAGATAACTACGATACGGGAGGGCTTACCATCTGGCCCCAGTGCTGCAA
TGATACCGCGAGACCCACGCTCACCGGCTCCAGATTTATCAGCAATAAACCAGCCAGCCGGAAGGGCCGA
GCGCAGAAGTGGTCCTGCAACTTTATCCGCCTCCATCCAGTCTATTAATTGTTGCCGGGAAGCTAGAGTA
AGTAGTTCGCCAGTTAATAGTTTGCGCAACGTTGTTGCCATTGCTACAGGCATCGTGGTGTCACGCTCGT
CGTTTGGTATGGCTTCATTCAGCTCCGGTTCCCAACGATCAAGGCGAGTTACATGATCCCCCATGTTGTG
CAAAAAAGCGGTTAGCTCCTTCGGTCCTCCGATCGTTGTCAGAAGTAAGTTGGCCGCAGTGTTATCACTC
ATGGTTATGGCAGCACTGCATAATTCTCTTACTGTCATGCCATCCGTAAGATGCTTTTCTGTGACTGGTG
AGTACTCAACCAAGTCATTCTGAGAATAGTGTATGCGGCGACCGAGTTGCTCTTGCCCGGCGTCAATACG
GGATAATACCGCGCCACATAGCAGAACTTTAAAAGTGCTCATCATTGGAAAACGTTCTTCGGGGCGAAAA
CTCTCAAGGATCTTACCGCTGTTGAGATCCAGTTCGATGTAACCCACTCGTGCACCCAACTGATCTTCAG
CATCTTTTACTTTCACCAGCGTTTCTGGGTGAGCAAAAACAGGAAGGCAAAATGCCGCAAAAAAGGGAAT
AAGGGCGACACGGAAATGTTGAATACTCATACTCTTCCTTTTTCAATATTATTGAAGCATTTATCAGGGT
TATTGTCTCATGAGCGGATACATATTTGAATGTATTTAGAAAAATAAACAAATAGGGGTTCCGCGCACAT
TTCCCCGAAAAGTGCCACCT
Features (pLannotate 1.2.2; 9 found; start..end, strand, type, name):
      7..29      +  promoter       J23119(SpeI) promoter (fragment): bacterial promoter (Registry of Standard Biological Parts BBa J23119) modified to end with an SpeI site
     87..800     +  CDS            &alpha;GFP: &alpha;GFP is a basic (constitutively fluorescent) long stokes shift fluorescent protein published in 1996, derived from Aequorea victoria.
    836..907     +  terminator     rrnB T1 terminator: transcription terminator T1 from the E. coli rrnB gene
    923..950     +  terminator     T7Te terminator: phage T7 early transcription terminator
   1017..1679    -  CDS            pBBR1 Rep: replication protein for the broad-host-range plasmid pBBR1 from Bordetella bronchiseptica
   1680..2253    -  rep_origin     pBBR1 oriV (fragment): replication origin of the broad-host-range plasmid pBBR1 from Bordetella bronchiseptica; requires the pBBR1 Rep protein for replication
   2266..2360    -  terminator     lambda t0 terminator: transcription terminator from phage lambda
   2390..3250    -  CDS            AmpR: β-lactamase; bla; confers resistance to ampicillin, carbenicillin, and related antibiotics
   3251..3355    -  promoter       AmpR promoter: bla
