[The description below was written by a language model from this plasmid's Addgene catalogue record and pLannotate feature annotations shown in this document.]
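Description:
pBbB10a-GFP is a small bacterial expression plasmid (3,380 nt in the sequenced record) from the pBb BglBrick-compatible vector family, built for constitutive gene expression in Escherichia coli and catalogued for bacterial expression and synthetic biology. It replicates from the broad-host-range pBBR1 system. The feature table shows a pBBR1 oriV (annotated as a fragment) adjacent to the pBBR1 Rep coding sequence that the origin requires. Selection is by ampicillin through the β-lactamase gene (AmpR) driven by its own bla promoter, with a lambda t0 terminator separating this cassette from the replication module. The catalogue entry lists the plasmid as high copy.

The payload is a 717 bp synthetic GFPuv reporter. The annotation software labels it as an Aequorea victoria-derived αGFP variant, which is a closest-match name for the same coding region rather than a second gene. The catalogue gives the promoter as J23116, a member of the Anderson collection of constitutive synthetic E. coli promoters. The automated annotation instead reports a partial match to J23119, which is plausible given how closely related the members of that promoter family are, and the depositor's assignment should be taken as the intended identity. Transcription of the reporter is stopped by tandem rrnB T1 and T7Te terminators, which insulate the downstream replication functions from read-through. No inducible regulator or repressor gene is annotated, consistent with constitutive expression.

The associated publication describes a tool for selecting and predicting the performance of E. coli expression vectors. The record therefore suggests that this plasmid serves as a GFP-reporting member of a characterised vector set, and as a BglBrick-format backbone in which the reporter can be exchanged for a gene of interest.
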