Addgene plasmid #126113: pBbB10a-GFP
Purpose: Constitutive expression vector for Escherichia coli. BglBrick compatible.
Depositing lab: Nigel Scrutton. Depositing organization: University of Manchester. Publication: SelProm: A Queryable and Predictive Expression Vector Selection Tool for Escherichia coli. Jervis AJ, Carbonell P, Taylor S, Sung R, Dunstan MS, Robinson CJ, Breitling R, Takano E, Scrutton NS. ACS Synth Biol. 2019 Mar 18. doi: 10.1021/acssynbio.8b00399. PubMed 30870592.
Backbone
  Vector backbone: pBb
  Backbone size w/o insert (bp): 2663
  Vector type: Bacterial Expression, Synthetic Biology
Growth in bacteria
  Bacterial resistance: Ampicillin, 100 μg/mL
  Growth temperature: 37°C
  Growth strain: DH5alpha
  Copy number: High Copy
Gene/Insert
  Gene/Insert name: GFPuv
  Species: Synthetic
  Insert size (bp): 717
  Promoter: J23116
  Cloning method: Unknown
  Sequencing primers: 5′ GTTATTGTCTCATGAGCGGATAC
Terms and licenses: Academic/Nonprofit Terms; Industry Terms: Not Available to Industry
Depositor comments: Cloning method was In-Fusion.
How to cite: pBbB10a-GFP was a gift from Nigel Scrutton (Addgene plasmid # 126113 ; http://n2t.net/addgene:126113 ; RRID:Addgene_126113)
